Addgene plasmid #176102: iSH-iRFP670-sspB
Purpose: Heterodimerization with iLID, phosphatidylinositol 3-kinase derived iSH
Depositing lab: Dorus Gadella. Publication: Opto-RhoGEFs, an optimized optogenetic toolbox to reversibly control Rho GTPase activity on a global to subcellular scale, enabling precise control over vascular endothelial barrier strength. Mahlandt EK, Palacios Martinez S, Arts JJG, Tol S, van Buul JD, Goedhart J. Elife. 2023 Jul 14;12:RP84364. doi: 10.7554/eLife.84364. PubMed 37449837.
Backbone
  Vector backbone: pEGFP-C1
  Backbone manufacturer: Clontech
  Vector type: Mammalian Expression
Growth in bacteria
  Bacterial resistance: Ampicillin, 100 μg/mL
  Growth temperature: 37°C
  Growth strain: DH5alpha
  Copy number: High Copy
Gene/Insert
  Gene/Insert name: phosphatidylinositol 3-kinase
  Species: M. musculus (mouse)
  Entrez Gene: Pik3r1 (a.k.a. PI3K, p50alpha, p55alpha, p85alpha)
  Cloning method: Restriction Enzyme; 5′ cloning site Unknown (unknown if destroyed)
Terms and licenses: Academic/Nonprofit Terms; Industry Terms: Not Available to Industry
Depositor comments: Please visit https://doi.org/10.1101/2022.10.17.512253 for bioRxiv preprint.
How to cite: iSH-iRFP670-sspB was a gift from Dorus Gadella (Addgene plasmid # 176102 ; http://n2t.net/addgene:176102 ; RRID:Addgene_176102)
