[The description below was written by a language model from this plasmid's Addgene catalogue record and pLannotate feature annotations shown in this document.]
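Description:
iSH-iRFP670-sspB is a mammalian expression plasmid encoding the recruitable half of an iLID/SspB light-induced heterodimerization pair, here fused to a PI3-kinase-activating domain. The catalogue lists pEGFP-C1 as the backbone. However, the sequenced 7.3 kb record looks more like a pcDNA3-type vector: it has an ampicillin resistance gene with its bla promoter, a T7 promoter downstream of CMV, and a bGH polyadenylation signal. This matches the listed ampicillin selection rather than the kanamycin selection usual for pEGFP-C1. The plasmid replicates in E. coli from a high-copy ColE1/pUC origin and also carries an f1 origin. An SV40 early promoter drives a neo (nptII) cassette with an SV40 poly(A) signal, which could allow G418 selection in mammalian cells. Small annotated fragments such as the lac promoter/operator, lacI, ble, bom and a truncated HIV-1 LTR appear to be backbone remnants or short similarity hits rather than functional parts.

The payload is a single open reading frame under the CMV enhancer/promoter. It consists of an inter-SH2 (iSH) fragment of the mouse PI3K regulatory subunit, then the near-infrared fluorescent protein iRFP670, which needs biliverdin as a cofactor, then a short multiple cloning site remnant and an SspB fragment. The catalogue assigns the iSH region to Pik3r1 (p85alpha), whereas the automated annotation matches it to Pik3r2 (p85beta), and the record does not resolve this difference. The iSH region of p85 binds the endogenous p110 catalytic subunit. When blue light induces SspB to bind a membrane-anchored iLID partner supplied from a separate construct, PI3K activity should be recruited to that site, and iRFP670 allows the relocation to be followed by imaging. The plasmid was deposited as part of an optogenetic toolbox for reversible, global to subcellular control of signalling, including in vascular endothelial cells.
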