Features (pLannotate 1.2.2; 23 found; start..end, strand, type, name):
    156..485     +  promoter       SV40 promoter: SV40 enhancer and early promoter
    552..1343    +  CDS            neo: KKA2_KLEPN - Also known as kan, nptII. Experimental evidence at protein level: Swiss-Prot protein existence level 1. Resistance to kanamycin, neomycin, paromomycin, ribostamycin, butirosin and gentamicin B. From Klebsiella pneumoniae.
   1367..1525    +  CDS            ble (fragment): BLE_KLEPN - Experimental evidence at protein level: Swiss-Prot protein existence level 1. Binding protein with a strong affinity to the bleomycin family of antibiotics. Binds to CL990; an antimitotic-antibiotic compound. From Klebsiella pneumoniae.
   1520..1641    +  polyA_signal   SV40 poly(A) signal: SV40 polyadenylation signal
   1714..1730    -  protein_bind   lac operator: The lac repressor binds to the lac operator to inhibit transcription in E. coli. This inhibition can be relieved by adding lactose or isopropyl-β-D-thiogalactopyranoside (IPTG). lac repressor encoded by lacI
   1738..1768    -  promoter       lac promoter: promoter for the E. coli lac operon
   1783..1804    -  protein_bind   CAP binding site: CAP binding activates transcription in the presence of cAMP. E. coli catabolite activator protein
   1817..1909    -  CDS            lacI (fragment): lac repressor; lacI; The lac repressor binds to the lac operator to inhibit transcription in E. coli. This inhibition can be relieved by adding lactose or isopropyl-β-D-thiogalactopyranoside (IPTG).
   2092..2680    -  rep_origin     ori: high-copy-number ColE1/pMB1/pBR322/pUC origin of replication
   2851..3711    -  CDS            AmpR: β-lactamase; bla; confers resistance to ampicillin, carbenicillin, and related antibiotics
   3712..3816    -  promoter       AmpR promoter: bla
   3875..3927    -  misc_feature   bom (fragment): basis of mobility region from pBR322
   4082..4461    +  enhancer       CMV enhancer: human cytomegalovirus immediate early enhancer
   4462..4665    +  promoter       CMV promoter: human cytomegalovirus (CMV) immediate early promoter
   4661..4694    +  LTR            5' LTR (truncated) (fragment): truncated 5' long terminal repeat (LTR) from HIV-1
   4710..4728    +  promoter       T7 promoter: promoter for bacteriophage T7 RNA polymerase
   4749..5360    +  CDS            Pik3r2 (fragment): P85B_MOUSE - Experimental evidence at protein level: Swiss-Prot protein existence level 1. Regulatory subunit of phosphoinositide-3-kinase (PI3K), a kinase that phosphorylates PtdIns(4,5)P2 (Phosphatidylinositol 4,5- bisphosphate) to generate phosphatidylinositol 3,4,5-trisphosphate (PIP3). PIP3 plays a key role by recruiting PH domain-containing proteins to the membrane, including AKT1 and PDPK1, activating signaling cascades involved in cell growth, survival, proliferation, motility and morphology. Binds to activated (phosphorylated) protein- tyrosine kinases, through its SH2 domain, and act
   5367..6299    +  CDS            iRFP670: iRFP670 is a basic (constitutively fluorescent) near ir fluorescent protein published in 2013, derived from Rhodopseudomonas palustris CGA009. It has low acid sensitivity. It requires the cofactor biliverdin for fluorescence.
   6309..6340    +  misc_feature   MCS (fragment): multiple cloning site
   6384..6713    +  CDS            sspB (fragment): SSPB_HAEIN - Experimental evidence at protein level: Swiss-Prot protein existence level 1. Also stimulates degradation of the N-terminus of RseA (residues 1-108, alone or in complex with sigma-E) by ClpX-ClpP in a non-ssrA-mediated fashion. From Haemophilus influenzae (strain ATCC 51907 / DSM 11121 / KW20 / Rd).
   6757..6981    +  polyA_signal   bGH poly(A) signal: bovine growth hormone polyadenylation signal
   6985..7006    +  promoter       SV40 promoter (fragment): SV40 enhancer and early promoter
   7027..142     +  rep_origin     f1 ori (across the origin) (sequence partly withheld): f1 bacteriophage origin of replication; arrow indicates direction of (+) strand synthesis
>Addgene plasmid #176102 | iSH-iRFP670-sspB | addgene full sequence | sequence record 357592 | Addgene NGS Result
TTCTTT
[37 nt withheld, positions 7-43]
ACCCTATCTCGGTCTATTCTTTTGATTTATAAGGGATTTTGCCGATTTCGGCCTATTGGTTAAAAAATGA
GCTGATTTAACAAAAATTTAACGCGAATTAATTCTGTGGAATGTGTGTCAGTTAGGGTGTGGAAAGTCCC
CAGGCTCCCCAGCAGGCAGAAGTATGCAAAGCATGCATCTCAATTAGTCAGCAACCAGGTGTGGAAAGTC
CCCAGGCTCCCCAGCAGGCAGAAGTATGCAAAGCATGCATCTCAATTAGTCAGCAACCATAGTCCCGCCC
CTAACTCCGCCCATCCCGCCCCTAACTCCGCCCAGTTCCGCCCATTCTCCGCCCCATGGCTGACTAATTT
TTTTTATTTATGCAGAGGCCGAGGCCGCCTCTGCCTCTGAGCTATTCCAGAAGTAGTGAGGAGGCTTTTT
TGGAGGCCTAGGCTTTTGCAAAAAGCTCCCGGGAGCTTGTATATCCATTTTCGGATCTGATCAAGAGACA
GGATGAGGATCGTTTCGCATGATTGAACAAGATGGATTGCACGCAGGTTCTCCGGCCGCTTGGGTGGAGA
GGCTATTCGGCTATGACTGGGCACAACAGACAATCGGCTGCTCTGATGCCGCCGTGTTCCGGCTGTCAGC
GCAGGGGCGCCCGGTTCTTTTTGTCAAGACCGACCTGTCCGGTGCCCTGAATGAACTGCAGGACGAGGCA
GCGCGGCTATCGTGGCTGGCCACGACGGGCGTTCCTTGCGCAGCTGTGCTCGACGTTGTCACTGAAGCGG
GAAGGGACTGGCTGCTATTGGGCGAAGTGCCGGGGCAGGATCTCCTGTCATCTCACCTTGCTCCTGCCGA
GAAAGTATCCATCATGGCTGATGCAATGCGGCGGCTGCATACGCTTGATCCGGCTACCTGCCCATTCGAC
CACCAAGCGAAACATCGCATCGAGCGAGCACGTACTCGGATGGAAGCCGGTCTTGTCGATCAGGATGATC
TGGACGAAGAGCATCAGGGGCTCGCGCCAGCCGAACTGTTCGCCAGGCTCAAGGCGCGCATGCCCGACGG
CGAGGATCTCGTCGTGACCCATGGCGATGCCTGCTTGCCGAATATCATGGTGGAAAATGGCCGCTTTTCT
GGATTCATCGACTGTGGCCGGCTGGGTGTGGCGGACCGCTATCAGGACATAGCGTTGGCTACCCGTGATA
TTGCTGAAGAGCTTGGCGGCGAATGGGCTGACCGCTTCCTCGTGCTTTACGGTATCGCCGCTCCCGATTC
GCAGCGCATCGCCTTCTATCGCCTTCTTGACGAGTTCTTCTGAGCGGGACTCTGGGGTTCGAAATGACCG
ACCAAGCGACGCCCAACCTGCCATCACGAGATTTCGATTCCACCGCCGCCTTCTATGAAAGGTTGGGCTT
CGGAATCGTTTTCCGGGACGCCGGCTGGATGATCCTCCAGCGCGGGGATCTCATGCTGGAGTTCTTCGCC
CACCCCAACTTGTTTATTGCAGCTTATAATGGTTACAAATAAAGCAATAGCATCACAAATTTCACAAATA
AAGCATTTTTTTCACTGCATTCTAGTTGTGGTTTGTCCAAACTCATCAATGTATCTTATCATGTCTGTAT
ACCGTCGACCTCTAGCTAGAGCTTGGCGTAATCATGGTCATAGCTGTTTCCTGTGTGAAATTGTTATCCG
CTCACAATTCCACACAACATACGAGCCGGAAGCATAAAGTGTAAAGCCTGGGGTGCCTAATGAGTGAGCT
AACTCACATTAATTGCGTTGCGCTCACTGCCCGCTTTCCAGTCGGGAAACCTGTCGTGCCAGCTGCATTA
ATGAATCGGCCAACGCGCGGGGAGAGGCGGTTTGCGTATTGGGCGCTCTTCCGCTTCCTCGCTCACTGAC
TCGCTGCGCTCGGTCGTTCGGCTGCGGCGAGCGGTATCAGCTCACTCAAAGGCGGTAATACGGTTATCCA
CAGAATCAGGGGATAACGCAGGAAAGAACATGTGAGCAAAAGGCCAGCAAAAGGCCAGGAACCGTAAAAA
GGCCGCGTTGCTGGCGTTTTTCCATAGGCTCCGCCCCCCTGACGAGCATCACAAAAATCGACGCTCAAGT
CAGAGGTGGCGAAACCCGACAGGACTATAAAGATACCAGGCGTTTCCCCCTGGAAGCTCCCTCGTGCGCT
CTCCTGTTCCGACCCTGCCGCTTACCGGATACCTGTCCGCCTTTCTCCCTTCGGGAAGCGTGGCGCTTTC
TCATAGCTCACGCTGTAGGTATCTCAGTTCGGTGTAGGTCGTTCGCTCCAAGCTGGGCTGTGTGCACGAA
CCCCCCGTTCAGCCCGACCGCTGCGCCTTATCCGGTAACTATCGTCTTGAGTCCAACCCGGTAAGACACG
ACTTATCGCCACTGGCAGCAGCCACTGGTAACAGGATTAGCAGAGCGAGGTATGTAGGCGGTGCTACAGA
GTTCTTGAAGTGGTGGCCTAACTACGGCTACACTAGAAGAACAGTATTTGGTATCTGCGCTCTGCTGAAG
CCAGTTACCTTCGGAAAAAGAGTTGGTAGCTCTTGATCCGGCAAACAAACCACCGCTGGTAGCGGTGGTT
TTTTTGTTTGCAAGCAGCAGATTACGCGCAGAAAAAAAGGATCTCAAGAAGATCCTTTGATCTTTTCTAC
GGGGTCTGACGCTCAGTGGAACGAAAACTCACGTTAAGGGATTTTGGTCATGAGATTATCAAAAAGGATC
TTCACCTAGATCCTTTTAAATTAAAAATGAAGTTTTAAATCAATCTAAAGTATATATGAGTAAACTTGGT
CTGACAGTTACCAATGCTTAATCAGTGAGGCACCTATCTCAGCGATCTGTCTATTTCGTTCATCCATAGT
TGCCTGACTCCCCGTCGTGTAGATAACTACGATACGGGAGGGCTTACCATCTGGCCCCAGTGCTGCAATG
ATACCGCGAGACCCACGCTCACCGGCTCCAGATTTATCAGCAATAAACCAGCCAGCCGGAAGGGCCGAGC
GCAGAAGTGGTCCTGCAACTTTATCCGCCTCCATCCAGTCTATTAATTGTTGCCGGGAAGCTAGAGTAAG
TAGTTCGCCAGTTAATAGTTTGCGCAACGTTGTTGCCATTGCTACAGGCATCGTGGTGTCACGCTCGTCG
TTTGGTATGGCTTCATTCAGCTCCGGTTCCCAACGATCAAGGCGAGTTACATGATCCCCCATGTTGTGCA
AAAAAGCGGTTAGCTCCTTCGGTCCTCCGATCGTTGTCAGAAGTAAGTTGGCCGCAGTGTTATCACTCAT
GGTTATGGCAGCACTGCATAATTCTCTTACTGTCATGCCATCCGTAAGATGCTTTTCTGTGACTGGTGAG
TACTCAACCAAGTCATTCTGAGAATAGTGTATGCGGCGACCGAGTTGCTCTTGCCCGGCGTCAATACGGG
ATAATACCGCGCCACATAGCAGAACTTTAAAAGTGCTCATCATTGGAAAACGTTCTTCGGGGCGAAAACT
CTCAAGGATCTTACCGCTGTTGAGATCCAGTTCGATGTAACCCACTCGTGCACCCAACTGATCTTCAGCA
TCTTTTACTTTCACCAGCGTTTCTGGGTGAGCAAAAACAGGAAGGCAAAATGCCGCAAAAAAGGGAATAA
GGGCGACACGGAAATGTTGAATACTCATACTCTTCCTTTTTCAATATTATTGAAGCATTTATCAGGGTTA
TTGTCTCATGAGCGGATACATATTTGAATGTATTTAGAAAAATAAACAAATAGGGGTTCCGCGCACATTT
CCCCGAAAAGTGCCACCTGACGTCGACGGATCGGGAGATCTCCCGATCCCCTATGGTGCACTCTCAGTAC
AATCTGCTCTGATGCCGCATAGTTAAGCCAGTATCTGCTCCCTGCTTGTGTGTTGGAGGTCGCTGAGTAG
TGCGCGAGCAAAATTTAAGCTACAACAAGGCAAGGCTTGACCGACAATTGCATGAAGAATCTGCTTAGGG
TTAGGCGTTTTGCGCTGCTTCGCGATGTACGGGCCAGATATACGCGTTGACATTGATTATTGACTAGTTA
TTAATAGTAATCAATTACGGGGTCATTAGTTCATAGCCCATATATGGAGTTCCGCGTTACATAACTTACG
GTAAATGGCCCGCCTGGCTGACCGCCCAACGACCCCCGCCCATTGACGTCAATAATGACGTATGTTCCCA
TAGTAACGCCAATAGGGACTTTCCATTGACGTCAATGGGTGGAGTATTTACGGTAAACTGCCCACTTGGC
AGTACATCAAGTGTATCATATGCCAAGTACGCCCCCTATTGACGTCAATGACGGTAAATGGCCCGCCTGG
CATTATGCCCAGTACATGACCTTATGGGACTTTCCTACTTGGCAGTACATCTACGTATTAGTCATCGCTA
TTACCATGGTGATGCGGTTTTGGCAGTACATCAATGGGCGTGGATAGCGGTTTGACTCACGGGGATTTCC
AAGTCTCCACCCCATTGACGTCAATGGGAGTTTGTTTTGGCACCAAAATCAACGGGACTTTCCAAAATGT
CGTAACAACTCCGCCCCATTGACGCAAATGGGCGGTAGGCGTGTACGGTGGGAGGTCTATATAAGCAGAG
CTCTCTGGCTAACTAGAGAACCCACTGCTTACTGGCTTATCGAAATTAATACGACTCACTATAGGGAGAC
CCAAGCTGGCTAGCGTTTAAACTTAAGCTTGGTACCATGTCCAAGTACCAACAAGACCAGGTGGTGAAGG
AGGACAGCGTAGAGGCTGTGGGCGCCCAGCTCAAGGTCTACCACCAGCAGTACCAGGACAAGAGCCGCGA
ATATGACCAGCTGTATGAAGAATACACACGGACCTCCCAGGAGCTGCAGATGAAGCGCACAGCCATAGAG
GCCTTCAACGAGACCATCAAGATCTTCGAAGAGCAGGGCCAGACACAGGAGAAGTGCAGCAAGGAGTATT
TGGAGCGCTTCCGGCGAGAGGGAAATGAGAAGGAGATGCAGAGGATCCTGCTGAACTCCGAGCGACTCAA
GTCTCGCATCGCGGAGATACACGAAAGCCGCACGAAGTTGGAGCAGGATCTGCGGGCGCAGGCCTCCGAC
AACCGTGAGATCGACAAGCGCATGAACAGCCTCAAACCTGACCTCATGCAGCTGCGCAAGATCAGGGACC
AGTACCTCGTGTGGCTCACCCAGAAAGGTGCCCGACAGAGGAAGATCAACGAATGGCTGGGAATCAAGAA
CGAGACTGAGGACCAGTATTCACTGATGGAGGATGAGGACGCCCTCCCCCACCACGAGGAGCGCACGGAA
TTCATGGCGCGTAAGGTCGATCTCACCTCCTGCGATCGCGAGCCGATCCACATCCCCGGCAGCATTCAGC
CGTGCGGCTGCCTGCTAGCCTGCGACGCGCAGGCGGTGCGGATCACGCGCATTACGGAAAATGCCGGCGC
GTTCTTTGGACGCGAAACTCCGCGGGTCGGTGAGCTACTCGCCGATTACTTCGGCGAGACCGAAGCCCAT
GCGCTGCGCAACGCACTGGCGCAGTCCTCCGATCCAAAGCGACCGGCGCTGATCTTCGGTTGGCGCGACG
GCCTGACCGGCCGCACCTTCGACATCTCACTGCATCGCCATGACGGTACATCGATCATCGAGTTCGAGCC
TGCGGCGGCCGAACAGGCCGACAATCCGCTGCGGCTGACGCGGCAGATCATCGCGCGCACCAAAGAACTG
AAGTCGCTCGAAGAGATGGCCGCACGGGTGCCGCGCTATCTGCAGGCGATGCTCGGCTATCACCGCGTGA
TGTTGTACCGCTTCGCGGACGACGGCTCCGGGATGGTGATCGGCGAGGCGAAGCGCAGCGACCTCGAGAG
CTTTCTCGGTCAGCACTTTCCGGCGTCGCTGGTCCCGCAGCAGGCGCGGCTACTGTACTTGAAGAACGCG
ATCCGCGTGGTCTCGGATTCGCGCGGCATCAGCAGCCGGATCGTGCCCGAGCACGACGCCTCCGGCGCCG
CGCTCGATCTGTCGTTCGCGCACCTGCGCAGCATCTCGCCCTGCCATCTCGAATTTCTGCGGAACATGGG
CGTCAGCGCCTCGATGTCGCTGTCGATCATCATTGACGGCACGCTATGGGGATTGATCATCTGTCATCAT
TACGAGCCGCGTGCCGTGCCGATGGCGCAGCGCGTCGCGGCCGAAATGTTCGCCGACTTCTTATCGCTGC
ACTTCACCGCCGCCCACCACCAACGCGGGCCCGTTTCCGGACTCAGATCTCGAGCTCAAGCTTCGAACGA
ATTCGGCATTGATCTGAGCGGCCTGACCCTGCAGGAATTCAGCTCCCCGAAACGCCCTAAGCTGCTGCGT
GAATATTACGATTGGCTGGTTGATAACAGCTTTACCCCATATCTGGTGGTGGATGCCACATACCTGGGCG
TGAACGTGCCCGTGGAGTATGTGAAAGACGGTCAGATCGTGCTGAATCTGTCTGCAAGTGCGACCGGCAA
CCTGCAACTGACAAATGATTTTATCCAGTTCAACGCCCAGTTTAAGGGCGTGTCTCGTGAACTGTATATC
CCGATGGGTGCCGCTCTGGCCATTTACGCTCGCGAGAACGGCGATGGTGTGATGTTCGAACCAGAAGAAA
TCTATGACGAGCTGAATATTGGTTAATCTAGAGGGCCCGTTTAAACCCGCTGATCAGCCTCGACTGTGCC
TTCTAGTTGCCAGCCATCTGTTGTTTGCCCCTCCCCCGTGCCTTCCTTGACCCTGGAAGGTGCCACTCCC
ACTGTCCTTTCCTAATAAAATGAGGAAATTGCATCGCATTGTCTGAGTAGGTGTCATTCTATTCTGGGGG
GTGGGGTGGGGCAGGACAGCAAGGGGGAGGATTGGGAAGACAATAGCAGGCATGCTGGGGATGCGGTGGG
CTCTATGGCTTCTGAGGCGGAAAGAACCAGCTGGGGCTCTAGGGGGTATCCCC
[124 nt withheld, positions 7027-7150]
C
[91 nt withheld, positions 7152-7242]
A
[49 nt withheld, positions 7244-7292]
CCTTTGACGTTGGAGTCCACG
